>Addgene plasmid #69286 | pYPQ133C | depositor full sequence | sequence record 122124 | Full Sequence
CTGCATTAATGAATCGGCCAACGCGCGGGGAGAGGCGGTTTGCGTATTGGGCGCTCTTCCGCTTCCTCGC
TCACTGACTCGCTGCGCTCGGTCGTTCGGCTGCGGCGAGCGGTATCAGCTCACTCAAAGGCGGTAATACG
GTTATCCACAGAATCAGGGGATAACGCAGGAAAGAACATGAATTAATTCTCATGTTTGACAGCTTATCAT
CGATTAGCTTTAATGCGGTAGTTTATCACAGTTAAATTGCTAACGCAGTCAGGCACCGTGTATGAAATCT
AACAATGCGCTCATCGTCATCCTCGGCACCGTCACCCTGGATGCTGTAGGCATAGGCTTGGTTATGCCGG
TACTGCCGGGCCTCTTGCGGGATATCGTCCATTCCGACAGCATCGCCAGTCACTATGGCGTGCTGCTAGC
GCTATATGCGTTGATGCAATTTCTATGCGCACCCGTTCTCGGAGCACTGTCCGACCGCTTTGGCCGCCGC
CCAGTCCTGCTCGCTTCGCTACTTGGAGCCACTATCGACTACGCGATCATGGCGACCACACCCGTCCTGT
GGATTCTCTACGCCGGACGCATCGTGGCCGGCATCACCGGCGCCACAGGTGCGGTTGCTGGCGCCTATAT
CGCCGACATCACCGATGGGGAAGATCGGGCTCGCCACTTCGGGCTCATGAGCGCTTGTTTCGGCGTGGGT
ATGGTGGCAGGCCCCGTGGCCGGGGGACTGTTGGGCGCCATCTCCTTACATGCACCATTCCTTGCGGCGG
CGGTGCTCAACGGCCTCAACCTACTACTGGGCTGCTTCCTAATGCAGGAGTCGCATAAGGGAGAGCGCCG
ACCCATGCCCTTGAGAGCCTTCAACCCAGTCAGCTCCTTCCGGTGGGCGCGGGGCATGACTATCGTCGCC
GCACTTATGACTGTCTTCTTTATCATGCAACTCGTAGGACAGGTGCCGGCAGCGCTCTGGGTCATTTTCG
GCGAGGACCGCTTTCGCTGGAGCGCGACGATGATCGGCCTGTCGCTTGCGGTATTCGGAATCTTGCACGC
CCTCGCTCAAGCCTTCGTCACTGGTCCCGCCACCAAACGTTTCGGCGAGAAGCAGGCCATTATCGCCGGC
ATGGCGGCCGACGCGCTGGGCTACGTCTTGCTGGCGTTCGCGACGCGAGGCTGGATGGCCTTCCCCATTA
TGATTCTTCTCGCTTCCGGCGGCATCGGGATGCCCGCGTTGCAGGCCATGCTGTCCAGGCAGGTAGATGA
CGACCATCAGGGACAGCTTCAAGGATCGCTCGCGGCTCTTACCAGCCTAACTTCGATCATTGGACCGCTG
ATCGTCACGGCGATTTATGCCGCCTCGGCGAGCACATGGAACGGGTTGGCATGGATTGTAGGCGCCGCCC
TATACCTTGTCTGCCTCCCCGCGTTGCGTCGCGGTGCATGGAGCCGGGCCACCTCGACCTGAATGGAAGC
CGGCGGCACCTCGCTAACGGATTCACCACTCCAAGAATTGGAGCCAATCAATTCTTGCGGAGAACTGTGA
ATGCGCAAACCAACCCTTGATCGGGGAAGAACAGTATGTCGAGCTATTTTTTGACTTACTGGGGATCAAG
CCTGATTGGGAGAAAATAAAATATCCCCTATAGTGAGTCGTATTACATGGTCATAGCTGTTTCCTGGCAG
CTCTGGCCCGTGTCTCAAAATCTCTGATGTTACATTGCACAAGATAAAAATATATCATCATGCCTCCTCT
AGAGGTCTCAGGACGGTACCGAGCTCGGATCCACTAGTAACGGCCGCCAGTGTGCTGGAATTGCCCTTGG
ATCATGAACCAACGGCCTGGCTGTATTTGGTGGTTGTGTAGGGAGATGGGGAGAAGAAAAGCCCGATTCT
CTTCGCTGTGATGGGCTGGATGCATGCGGGGGAGCGGGAGGCCCAAGTACGTGCACGGTGAGCGGCCCAC
AGGGCGAGTGTGAGCGCGAGAGGCGGGAGGAACAGTTTAGTACCACATTGCCCAGCTAACTCGAACGCGA
CCAACTTATAAACCCGCGCGCTGTCGCTTGTGTGGAGACGAGATCTAGTCTGAGTCGACCGTCTCTGTTT
TAGAGCTAGAAATAGCAAGTTAAAATAAGGCTAGTCCGTTATCAACTTGAAAAAGTGGCACCGAGTCGGT
GCTTTTTTTGTCCCTTCGAAGGGCAATTCTGCAGATATCCATCACACTGGCGGCCGCTCGAGGTCGAGGG
TATCGATAAGCTTCCAGGGAGACCCTCGAGCCACCCATGACCAAAATCCCTTAACGTGAGTTACGCGTCG
TTCCACTGAGCGTCAGACCCCGTAGAAAAGATCAAAGGATCTTCTTGAGATCCTTTTTTTCTGCGCGTAA
TCTGCTGCTTGCAAACAAAAAAACCACCGCTACCAGCGGTGGTTTGTTTGCCGGATCAAGAGCTACCAAC
TCTTTTTCCGAAGGTAACTGGCTTCAGCAGAGCGCAGATACCAAATACTGTTCTTCTAGTGTAGCCGTAG
TTAGGCCACCACTTCAAGAACTCTGTAGCACCGCCTACATACCTCGCTCTGCTAATCCTGTTACCAGTGG
CTGCTGCCAGTGGCGATAAGTCGTGTCTTACCGGGTTGGACTCAAGACGATAGTTACCGGATAAGGCGCA
GCGGTCGGGCTGAACGGGGGGTTCGTGCACACAGCCCAGCTTGGAGCGAACGACCTACACCGAACTGAGA
TACCTACAGCGTGAGCTATGAGAAAGCGCCACGCTTCCCGAAGGGAGAAAGGCGGACAGGTATCCGGTAA
GCGGCAGGGTCGGAACAGGAGAGCGCACGAGGGAGCTTCCAGGGGGAAACGCCTGGTATCTTTATAGTCC
TGTCGGGTTTCGCCACCTCTGACTTGAGCGTCGATTTTTGTGATGCTCGTCAGGGGGGCGGAGCCTATGG
AAAAACGCCAGCAACGCGGCCTTTTTACGGTTCCTGGCCTTTTGCTGGCCTTTTGCTCACATGTTCTTTC
CTGCGTTATCCCCTGATTCTGTGGATAACCGTATTACCGCCTTTGAGTGAGCTGATACCGCTCGCCGCAG
CCGAACGACCGAGCGCAGCGAGTCAGTGAGCGAGGAAGCGGAAGAGCGCCCAATACGCAAACCGCCTCTC
CCCGCGCGTTGGCCGATTCATTAATGCAGCTGGCACGACAGGTTTCCCGACTGGAAAGCGGGCAGTGAGC
GCAACGCAATTAATACGCGTACCGCTAGCCAGGAAGAGTTTGTAGAAACGCAAAAAGGCCATCCGTCAGG
ATGGCCTTCTGCTTAGTTTGATGCCTGGCAGTTTATGGCGGGCGTCCTGCCCGCCACCCTCCGGGCCGTT
GCTTCACAACGTTCAAATCCGCTCCCGGCGGATTTGTCCTACTCAGGAGAGCGTTCACCGACAAACAACA
GATAAAACGAAAGGCCCAGTCTTCCGACTGAGCCTTTCGTTTTATTTGATGCCTGGCAGTTCCCTACTCT
CGCGTT
Features (pLannotate 1.2.2; 12 found; start..end, strand, type, name):
      1..54      -  CDS            lacI (fragment): lac repressor; lacI; The lac repressor binds to the lac operator to inhibit transcription in E. coli. This inhibition can be relieved by adding lactose or isopropyl-β-D-thiogalactopyranoside (IPTG).
     56..180     -  rep_origin     RSF ori (fragment): Plasmids containing the RSF 1030 origin of replication can be propagated in E. coli cells that contain additional plasmids with compatible origins.
    196..224     +  promoter       tet promoter: E. coli promoter for tetracycline efflux protein gene
    272..1462    +  CDS            TcR: tetracycline efflux protein; tet; confers resistance to tetracycline
   1560..1634    +  CDS            KanR (fragment): aminoglycoside phosphotransferase; aphA-3; confers resistance to kanamycin
   1637..1655    -  promoter       T7 promoter: promoter for bacteriophage T7 RNA polymerase
   2097..2172    +  misc_RNA       gRNA scaffold: guide RNA scaffold for the Streptococcus pyogenes CRISPR/Cas9 system
   2227..2253    -  misc_feature   MCS (fragment): pBluescript multiple cloning site
   2355..2943    +  rep_origin     ori: high-copy-number ColE1/pMB1/pBR322/pUC origin of replication
   3126..3218    +  CDS            lacI (fragment): lac repressor; lacI; The lac repressor binds to the lac operator to inhibit transcription in E. coli. This inhibition can be relieved by adding lactose or isopropyl-β-D-thiogalactopyranoside (IPTG).
   3273..3300    -  terminator     rrnB T2 terminator: transcription terminator T2 from the E. coli rrnB gene
   3432..3475    +  terminator     rrnB T1 terminator: Escherichia coli rrnB; transcription terminator T1 from the E. coli rrnB gene
