[The description below was written by a language model from this plasmid's Addgene catalogue record and pLannotate feature annotations shown in this document.]
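Description:
pYPQ133C is an empty Golden Gate entry vector from a modular CRISPR/Cas9 toolbox for multiplexed plant genome editing and transcriptional regulation. It is built on the pHD3 backbone, is about 3.5 kb, and is catalogued as a CRISPR-type vector with no insert. In E. coli it is maintained as a high-copy plasmid through a ColE1/pUC-type origin and selected with tetracycline, conferred by a complete TcR efflux protein gene driven by its native tet promoter.

The functional payload is a single guide RNA expression unit. The catalogue entry states that the guide is expressed from the OsU6 promoter, a rice U6 small nuclear RNA promoter transcribed by RNA polymerase III and suited to guide expression in monocot plants. The automated annotation does not label this promoter, though an unannotated stretch lies immediately upstream of the annotated Streptococcus pyogenes Cas9 gRNA scaffold and may contain it along with the spacer cloning site. A user would insert a target-specific spacer upstream of the scaffold. The completed cassette is then combined by Golden Gate assembly with cassettes from companion entry vectors to build a multi-guide array. The record designates this vector as carrying the first gRNA position in such an array.

The remaining annotated features are a T7 promoter, rrnB T1 and T2 terminators, and short fragments of lacI, KanR, an RSF origin and a pBluescript multiple cloning site. The fragments appear to be backbone remnants with no evident role. The vector encodes no Cas9, so the nuclease or a dCas9-based regulator must be supplied from another component of the system.
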