Addgene plasmid #69286: pYPQ133C
Purpose: (Empty Backbone) Golden Gate entry vector; 1st gRNA under OsU6 promoter
Depositing lab: Yiping Qi. Depositing organization: East Carolina University. Publication: A CRISPR/Cas9 toolbox for multiplexed plant genome editing and transcriptional regulation. Lowder LG, Paul JW, Baltes NJ, Voytas DF, Zhang Y, Zhang D, Tang X, Zheng X, Hsieh TF, Qi Y. Plant Physiol. 2015 Aug 21. pii: pp.00636.2015. 10.1104/pp.15.00636 PubMed 26297141.
Backbone
  Vector backbone: pHD3
  Backbone manufacturer: (Cermak et al. 2011)
  Vector type: CRISPR
Growth in bacteria
  Bacterial resistance: Tetracycline, 10 μg/mL
  Growth temperature: 37°C
  Growth strain: DH5alpha
  Copy number: High Copy
Gene/Insert
  Gene/Insert name: None
Terms and licenses: Academic/Nonprofit Terms; Industry Terms: Not Available to Industry
How to cite: pYPQ133C was a gift from Yiping Qi (Addgene plasmid # 69286 ; http://n2t.net/addgene:69286 ; RRID:Addgene_69286)
