>Addgene plasmid #69286 | pYPQ133C | addgene partial sequence | sequence record 124013 | Tet-F 5'-GGCAGGTAGATGACGACCAT-3'
ATCGCTCGCGGCTCTTACCAGCCTAACTTCGATCATTGGACCGCTGATCGTCACGGCGATTTATGCCGCC
TCGGCGAGCACATGGAACGGGTTGGCATGGATTGTAGGCGCCGCCCTATACCTTGTCTGCCTCCCCGCGT
TGCGTCGCGGTGCATGGAGCCGGGCCACCTCGACCTGAATGGAAGCCGGCGGCACCTCGCTAACGGATTC
ACCACTCCAAGAATTGGAGCCAATCAATTCTTGCGGAGAACTGTGAATGCGCAAACCAACCCTTGATCGG
GGAAGAACAGTATGTCGAGCTATTTTTTGACTTACTGGGGATCAAGCCTGATTGGGAGAAAATAAAATAT
CCCCTATAGTGAGTCGTATTACATGGTCATAGCTGTTTCCTGGCAGCTCTGGCCCGTGTCTCAAAATCTC
TGATGTTACATTGCACAAGATAAAAATATATCATCATGCCTCCTCTAGAGGTCTCAGGACGGTACCGAGC
TCGGATCCACTAGTAACGGCCGCCAGTGTGCTGGAATTGCCCTTGGATCATGAACCAACGGCCTGGCTGT
ATTTGGTGGTTGTGTAGGGAGATGGGGAGAAGAAAAGCCCGATTCTCTTCGCTGTGATGGGCTGGATGCA
TGCGGGGGAGCGGGAGGCCCAAGTACGTGCACGGTGAGCGGCCCACAGGGCGAGTGTGAGCGCGAGAGGC
GGGAGGAACAGTTTAGTACCACATTGCCCAGCTAACTCGAACGCGACCAACTTATAAACCCGCGCGCTGT
CGCTTGTGTGGAGACGAGATCTAGTCTGAGTCGACCGTCTCTGTTTTAGAGCTAGAAATAGCAAGTTAAA
ATAAGGCTAGTCCGTTATCAACTTGAAAAAGTGGCACCGAGTCGGTGCTTTTTTTGTCCCTTCGAAGGGC
AATTCTGCAGATATCCATCACACTGGCGGCCGCTCGAGGTCGAGGGTATCGATAAGCTTCCAGGGAGACC
CTCGAGCCACCCATGACCAAAATCCCTTAACGTGAGTTACGCGTCGTTCCACTGAGCGTCAGACCCCGTA
GAAAAGATCAAAGGAT
