>Addgene plasmid #69286 | pYPQ133C | addgene partial sequence | sequence record 124014 | pBR322ori-3 5'-tttgtttgcaagcagcagat-3'
CTCAAGAAGATCCTTTGATCTTTTCTACGGGGTCTGACGCTCAGTGGAACGACGCGTAACTCACGTTAAG
GGATTTTGGTCATGGGTGGCTCGAGGGTCTCCCTGGAAGCTTATCGATACCCTCGACCTCGAGCGGCCGC
CAGTGTGATGGATATCTGCAGAATTGCCCTTCGAAGGGACAAAAAAAGCACCGACTCGGTGCCACTTTTT
CAAGTTGATAACGGACTAGCCTTATTTTAACTTGCTATTTCTAGCTCTAAAACAGAGACGGTCGACTCAG
ACTAGATCTCGTCTCCACACAAGCGACAGCGCGCGGGTTTATAAGTTGGTCGCGTTCGAGTTAGCTGGGC
AATGTGGTACTAAACTGTTCCTCCCGCCTCTCGCGCTCACACTCGCCCTGTGGGCCGCTCACCGTGCACG
TACTTGGGCCTCCCGCTCCCCCGCATGCATCCAGCCCATCACAGCGAAGAGAATCGGGCTTTTCTTCTCC
CCATCTCCCTACACAACCACCAAATACAGCCAGGCCGTTGGTTCATGATCCAAGGGCAATTCCAGCACAC
TGGCGGCCGTTACTAGTGGATCCGAGCTCGGTACCGTCCTGAGACCTCTAGAGGAGGCATGATGATATAT
TTTTATCTTGTGCAATGTAACATCAGAGATTTTGAGACACGGGCCAGAGCTGCCAGGAAACAGCTATGAC
CATGTAATACGACTCACTATAGGGGATATTTTATTTTCTCCCAATCAGGCTTGATCCCCAGTAAGTCAAA
AAATAGCTCGACATACTGTTCTTCCCCGATCAAGGGTTGGTTTGCGCATTCACAGTTCTCCGCAAGAATT
GATTGGCTCCAATTCTTGGAGTGGTGAATCCGTTAGCGAGGTGCCGCCGGCTTCCATTCAGGTCGAGGTG
GCCCGGCTCCATGCACCGCGACGCAACGCGGGGAGGCAGACAAGGTATAGGGCGGCGCCTACAATCCATG
CCAACCCGTTCCATGTGCTCGCCGAGGCGGCATAAATCGCCGTGACGATCAGCGGTCCAATGATCGAAGT
TAGGCTGGTAAGAGCCGCGAGCGATCCTTGAAGCTGTCCCTGATGGTCGTCATCTAC
